>Addgene plasmid #109531 | actc1b-mKate2-CDC42 | depositor full sequence | sequence record 206468 | Full Sequence
CCACCTAAATTGTAAGCGTTAATATTTTGTTAAAATTCGCGTTAAATTTTTGTTAAATCAGCTCATTTTT
TAACCAATAGGCCGAAATCGGCAAAATCCCTTATAAATCAAAAGAATAGACCGAGATAGGGT
[37 nt withheld, positions 133-169]
AAAGAACGTGGACTCCAACGTCAAAGG
[32 nt withheld, positions 197-228]
GCTGGCTAAGAACTCATCAGCCTCCCCGGTCCATCTACCCACGTACCAATGCACCAATTGGCCACAATGA
CGGCTACTACATGGTGCCATTCCTTCCTCTTTATAGGAATGGAGACTACCTCCTGTCCAACAAGGCTCTT
GGATACGAGTACGCCTACCTGTTGGACCCAGGTCATTGCACAACACCAGAAATGCCCTCTGATCTGCAAA
AGACGTGAATATCTGTTCAGACACCCATATCCACTCTGTTCCACACAGGTCAGAGGTTTGTCCAGGAGTT
CTTGACAGAGGTGTAAAAAGTACTCAAAAATTTTACTCAAGTGAAAGTACAAGTACTTAGGGAAAATTTT
ACTCAATTAAAAGTAAAAGTATCTGGCTAGAATCTTACTTGAGTAAAAGTAAAAAAGTACTCCATTAAAA
TTGTACTTGAGTATTAAGGAAGTAAAAGTAAAAGCAAGAAAGAAAACTAGAGATTCTTGTTTAAGCTTTT
AATCTCAAAAAACATTAAATGAAATGCATACAAGGTTTTATCCTGCTTTAGAACTGTTTGTATTTAATTA
TCAAACTATAAGACAGACAATCTAATGCCAGTACACGCTACTCAAAGTTGTAAAACCTCAGATTTAACTT
CAGTAGAAGCTGATTCTCAAAATTGTTAGTGTCAAGCCTAGCTCTTTTGGGGCTGAAAAGCAATCCTGCA
GTGCTGAAAAGCCTCTCACAGGCAGCCGATGCGGGAAGAGGTGTATTAGTCTTGATAGAGAGGCTGCAAA
TAGCAGGAAACGTGAGCAGAGACTCCCTGGTGTCTGAAACACAGGCCAGATGGGCCCTCGAGCAGGAAAC
AGCTATGACCATGATTACGCCAAGCTATCAACTTTGTATAGAAAAGTTGGCACGCGCAGATTCCGTGTGG
GCCTGGTAATATCTTACCATTTTAAGCTATTTTAAGATTAGGGAAAAAAATTAAATAAAACTACTTTAAA
ATTACTTTCCTTAAAAAGCAACATATTTATTTAGTTTTTGTTTAACTGGCTCAAGATTGTAATATTTTAC
TTTTACATGTTTTTTTTAAGTACCTAAATGTGTTCAAAAGTAAAGTATGTTATTGTTTTTTTTTTTTTAA
TGTTAGCTAAGCTTTAAATTGTAATATATTACTTTTAAAAGTGACTTTTTAAAAATGTAAATAAAAAAGT
AACTATAAATGTGTAATGCATGTTATTTCTGTGGGTTTTTTAATTTTCATCTCAACTGGGCTTACAATTT
TAACATAATAAAAATCAAATCAAATCAAATCAGGCCCTTATTTGTCACATACACTCTTGTATACTGAAAT
AAACTAAATGTTGAGAAAAATTTAAATACACCAAAATAACGCATACCTTTTTTGTAATTACCTAAGTAAA
ACATTTAGTTCCTTTTTTAAGTGACTCAAGATTGTAATCTATTAATTGTAAAAGATAAAACTAGTGATCA
ATCTGACGTGCTTCTATGCAGCCTGTGAGATTAATTGTGATGTTTAATTATTAAACAATTTAAATGGATC
AAACATTTCACATGTGCTTATTGTGTCCAACAAAACCAGCAGAAGCACTTAAAAATATTGCATGACAACA
TGAGTTTTTAATGTAAATTATATATACTTCCTAAACGAAGTTAATCATATTTTCTAAAATAATAATGTCA
TTGAAATATTTAAATAAATGATAANCTTTAGTTGATTCAACATAAAATTGAAAGCAATAAGGACTTTTTT
TTTTTTACAGCGGTGAAGCAAAAGCNTGNAAATAATCATATAAATATAATAAATAAATAAATAAAATAAT
GGTTCTTGGTGCAAATATGAACACTTTAAATAAATATAGAATAAATATGATCAATAAGTCATAACGACGT
GTTTTATGTTGATTATAATTTAAACATGTTTCTAACGCAAGTTTTAAAAACTGTTTTAAAGTATTATTTT
AAGTTATAAGATCAATTTGACTCAACATTTTGTAGTGAAAATATGTTGTGTAAAATTAATATAATATACA
CTATAAAAATGCAAGGTTCCACACAATTCATTCATGTTGTCCCAACACAAATCGATTAAGTTAACAAATA
TATGTGGATTGAACATAAAAAATTAAGTTGTCCCAATGAAATCTCAAGAATTGTGTTGTTTCAGCTCATT
TTAAATAAGTAGTTTTAACAAGTAAAAAATAACATATTTTTGAGTGTGTATATATATATATTTATATATT
ACAAAATATAATAATATAAAATGTAAAAGATATAAACCATGCTACATATATTTAAGAGCTATTTTGCACA
TTACTTTTTTGCAAGCCATTTGAGTGTTTTTTTACAAATATATATTAGCTAAATATACAATATCTTAAAT
ATACAATTAATCAGACATGCAAAAAATGCATTTAACCTACATAAAAATACATGATCAACATATGTTTTAT
GCTGATTACAACTAAATCAAACGTAATGAAATTAATTTATAAAAGCGATTTAAATATGTCAATATTTTAA
GTTAAAATCACTTGAAACCTACTATAAATGAACTTAAATTTAAAAAATCTCCTTTAATTCCAATGCAGCA
CTGTTGTTTTTTCAGCTGAGGACCCCCGGTGCAGATGGTTGGCCCCCGGCCCGCTATTCTAAGGAAGCCT
TTCTTAATTTTAGGGCGGCGCTGCATGCGCTCAGATCAGATTCACGGGTGGAGAGGGTTATTTTCTCTTT
TTTATTTTTTCTTGCCTGCTCATATTTGGGCCTGTGTGAACCCCAGGCTCCGCCTCGGCCCCCAGGAGCC
GCTCTTATTTAAAGGGGATCCTCGCCTTCAGTCTTCGTCCCAGTGGAAGCATCAGTCTTGTGATAACAAC
TTGGTGAGTCCTACAGACCAGCGCTCGACTCTAGGCTTTAAATGCATTGATTTCTCTGGATTAGCTACCG
GGAGAGTTTTAACTTTGCTTATTAGTCTTGTGCTTGAACTGCTAGGTTTAAAGAGGGTTTTCTCTAATGC
ATGCATGAAGCGACAGCTGAAAACCAGAAATAGAGCGTTTGTCCTCCTGTTAAACTCTAGCCTTTCTTTG
GCATTTGTCAGTCCGAGTCTTCAGCTGCCGGCAGGAGATTGGGTTTCAGTAACACTTGCTGAGCACAAAC
TACACGTGCTTCCTTCAGATTTAATTCATTATTAATCATTCTAGATTTAAATGATCTTCTTACTCATTGC
TGATTATTTTAGCCTTGCGGAGCAGATTAAATGAGCACGTGTTTATTAAGATTGATTTAAATATAATTAA
TATTTCACCACTGTAGTTTTAAAATTGCCTTCTAAGTCATGGTTGATTTTTAATAGGTATCGGCTCTAAT
TAGATTACTATTTTGGTTTTTAAATGTTATTTCTATTTCATTTGTAGGCTCGTTTTTAATGTGATTTTAT
TAGATTCTAGTTTTAAAATCATCTTTTAGCCTTACTGAGCAGACTGAATGAACATGTTTCATTAAGATTA
ACTTCATTATAGTTAATTATTTAATCATTCTAGTGGATTATAAATCAGCTCTATTTAAATTGATTGTCGT
GTTTATTTCTATTTGATTTTTGATTATTTTTTAAGGTCGTTTTTATGTGATTTTTCCCCGATTCTAATTT
TAAACTAATTGTTTGATTTTTATATGATTCGACTCTTTTTAAATGAATTGTTTTGCTTTTTTTATTGAGC
ATATATATATATTATACAATTTCAATCAACAATTGTTGTGCTTTTTAAATGTTGTTTCTATTTCATTTCT
AGGGTCGATTTTATTCGATTCTAGTTTTAAAATCGTGATTTCTAACTCCTAACCTTACTGAGCAGACTGA
ATGAACATGTTTCATCAAGATTAACTTCATTATAGTTAATTATTGAATCGGGCTAGTGGTTTATAAATCA
GCTCTATTATAAATTAATTGTCATCATTATTTCTATTTAATTTTTATTATTTTTTTAGGATTATTTTTAA
GGGATTTTTTTCACGTTCTAGTTTTAAACTCAATGCTCATTACTGCTCACCCTTGCTGAGCAGTCTTTCG
TTAAGATTAAATTAATTAATAACCCATTCTAGTTTTAAAACAGTGTCTTAAGGCATAGCTGATATTTTAC
AAGTTTACTATTTAATATATCTCCATTTCTTTTTTTAGGGTCGATTTCATCTGATTTGATTAATTTTTAT
TATCTTCACTAAGCTTTTTGTTCTAGGTTTTATTCTCAGTATTATTACTGTTATATTTGAACTGAATTTC
TCCTCATAGTTTATTCATTTTATTTATTTATTTTTTGTTTATTCGCTATTTTGTATTTTAGTTTTTAATT
AGAAATTTTATTAGAATCGTTTTGAACTAGTTTTTATGCACTCTAACATTAATATTAAATCATAACTATT
ATTTTTATTATAATTTATTTGTGTTTATCTTTTTGTGTAGCTTTCATGTGTTTTTATTTTAGTTTTATTA
TGTTTGCATTGAATTTTTTGGACTAGTTTATATAACGATATACAGAAAAGCCATGACAACAAATGTTTTT
ATAATACCTATTAAGTATAAGCTAATCAGATTTCCACTATTCTGTTCAAAGTTAACATTATTAGCCATTC
TGATGGATCATTTGACATTTGTCATATGTCTTTATGAACACTGCTCTTTCAGATGCCACTTTTAAAGCTG
TTTTTTACAGTAAATGAACGTTTATTATTATGACATTATTTCCTAAGGCCTCTAGAGTACAGCAGGATGT
GGCGTGTGCATTACTGTGTAATTATGCTGACTGTAAATGTGCATTTATAGACTGTCAGCATGTCTGACTG
TGCGCTGTTGTGATTTGTCCTGCACAGACCAAGGCAAGTTTGTACAAAAAAGCAGGCTGCCACCATGGTG
AGCGAGCTGATTAAGGAGAACATGCACATGAAGCTGTACATGGAGGGCACCGTGAACAACCACCACTTCA
AGTGCACATCCGAGGGCGAAGGCAAGCCCTACGAGGGCACCCAGACCATGAGAATCAAGGCGGTCGAGGG
CGGCCCTCTCCCCTTCGCCTTCGACATCCTGGCTACCAGCTTCATGTACGGCAGCAAAACCTTCATCAAC
CACACCCAGGGCATCCCCGACTTCTTTAAGCAGTCCTTCCCCGAGGGCTTCACATGGGAGAGAGTCACCA
CATACGAAGACGGGGGCGTGCTGACCGCTACCCAGGACACCAGCCTCCAGGACGGCTGCCTCATCTACAA
CGTCAAGATCAGAGGGGTGAACTTCCCATCCAACGGCCCTGTGATGCAGAAGAAAACACTCGGCTGGGAG
GCCTCCACCGAGACCCTGTACCCCGCTGACGGCGGCCTGGAAGGCAGAGCCGACATGGCCCTGAAGCTCG
TGGGCGGGGGCCACCTGATCTGCAACTTGAAGACCACATACAGATCCAAGAAACCCGCTAAGAACCTCAA
GATGCCCGGCGTCTACTATGTGGACAGAAGACTGGAAAGAATCAAGGAGGCCGACAAAGAGACCTACGTC
GAGCAGCACGAGGTGGCTGTGGCCAGATACTGCGACCTCCCTAGCAAACTGGGGCACAGAGACCCAGCTT
TCTTGTACAAAGTGGCTCAGACGATCAAGTGCGTCGTTGTTGGTGATGGTGCAGTGGGTAAAACCTGTCT
ATTAATCTCCTATACAACTAATAAATTCCCCTCCGAATATGTACCAACGGTCTTTGATAACTATGCAGTT
ACGGTTATGATTGGTGGTGAGCCGTACACCCTGGGGCTGTTTGATACTGCAGGTCAGGAAGATTACGATA
GATTACGACCCCTGAGTTACCCTCAGACAGATGTCTTCTTAGTCTGTTTCTCAGTTGTTTCGCCTTCTTC
ATTTGAAAACGTCAAAGAAAAGTGGGTACCCGAGATCACCCACCACTGTCCAAAGACCCCTTTCCTGCTG
GTGGGGACGCAGATTGATCTGAGAGATGATCCTTCTACTATCGAAAAGCTTGCCAAGAACAAACAGAAAC
CCATCACTCCAGAGACGGCAGAGAAGCTGGCCCGCGATCTGAAGGCTGTCAAATACGTGGAATGCTCCGT
TCTGACGCAGAAAGGCCTAAAGAACGTATTTGATGAGGCGATTTTGGCAGCCCTGGAGCCCCCAGAGCCC
AAGAAGAAGCGTAAATGTGTGCTGCTATGACAACTTTATTATACATAGTTGATAATTCACTGGCCGTCGT
TTTACGGTACCATCGATGATGATCCAGACATGATAAGATACATTGATGAGTTTGGACAAACCACAACTAG
AATGCAGTGAAAAAAATGCTTTATTTGTGAAATTTGTGATGCTATTGCTTTATTTGTAACCATTATAAGC
TGCAATAAACAAGTTAACAACAACAATTGCATTCATTTTATGTTTCAGGTTCAGGGGGAGGTGTGGGAGG
TTTTTTAAAGCAAGTAAAACCTCTACAAATGTGGTATGGCTGATTATGATCCTCTAGATCAGATCTGCGA
AGATACGGCCACGGGTGCTCTTGATCCTGTGGCTGATTTTGGACTGTGCTGCTCGCAGCTGCTGATGAAT
CACATACTTCCTCCATTTTCTTCCACTGATTGACTGTTATAATTTCCCTAATTTCCAGGTCAAGGTGCTG
TGCATTGTGGTAATAGATGTGACATGACGTCACTTCCAAAGGACCAATGAACATGTCTGACCAATTTCAT
ATAATGTGAAAACGATTTTCATAGGCAGAATAAATAACATTTAAATTAAACTGGGCATCAGCGCAATTCA
ATTGGTTTGGTAATAGCAAGGGAAAATAGAATGAAGTGATCTCCAAAAAATAAGTACTTTTTGACTGTAA
ATAAAATTGTAAGGAGTAAAAAGTACTTTTTTTTCTAAAAAAATGTAATTAAGTAAAAGTAAAAGTATTG
ATTTTTAATTGTACTCAAGTAAAGTAAAAATCCCCAAAAATAATACTTAAGTACAGTAATCAAGTAAAAT
TACTCAAGTACTTTACACCTCTGGTTCTTGACCCCCTACCTTCAGCAAGCCCAGCAGATCCACTAGTTCT
AGAGCGGCCGCCACCGCGGTGGAGCTCCAGCTTTTGTTCCCTTTAGTGAGGGTTAATTGCGCGCTTGGCG
TAATCATGGTCATAGCTGTTTCCTGTGTGAAATTGTTATCCGCTCACAATTCCACACAACATACGAGCCG
GAAGCATAAAGTGTAAAGCCTGGGGTGCCTAATGAGTGAGCTAACTCACATTAATTGCGTTGCGCTCACT
GCCCGCTTTCCAGTCGGGAAACCTGTCGTGCCAGCTGCATTAATGAATCGGCCAACGCGCGGGGAGAGGC
GGTTTGCGTATTGGGCGCTCTTCCGCTTCCTCGCTCACTGACTCGCTGCGCTCGGTCGTTCGGCTGCGGC
GAGCGGTATCAGCTCACTCAAAGGCGGTAATACGGTTATCCACAGAATCAGGGGATAACGCAGGAAAGAA
CATGTGAGCAAAAGGCCAGCAAAAGGCCAGGAACCGTAAAAAGGCCGCGTTGCTGGCGTTTTTCCATAGG
CTCCGCCCCCCTGACGAGCATCACAAAAATCGACGCTCAAGTCAGAGGTGGCGAAACCCGACAGGACTAT
AAAGATACCAGGCGTTTCCCCCTGGAAGCTCCCTCGTGCGCTCTCCTGTTCCGACCCTGCCGCTTACCGG
ATACCTGTCCGCCTTTCTCCCTTCGGGAAGCGTGGCGCTTTCTCATAGCTCACGCTGTAGGTATCTCAGT
TCGGTGTAGGTCGTTCGCTCCAAGCTGGGCTGTGTGCACGAACCCCCCGTTCAGCCCGACCGCTGCGCCT
TATCCGGTAACTATCGTCTTGAGTCCAACCCGGTAAGACACGACTTATCGCCACTGGCAGCAGCCACTGG
TAACAGGATTAGCAGAGCGAGGTATGTAGGCGGTGCTACAGAGTTCTTGAAGTGGTGGCCTAACTACGGC
TACACTAGAAGGACAGTATTTGGTATCTGCGCTCTGCTGAAGCCAGTTACCTTCGGAAAAAGAGTTGGTA
GCTCTTGATCCGGCAAACAAACCACCGCTGGTAGCGGTGGTTTTTTTGTTTGCAAGCAGCAGATTACGCG
CAGAAAAAAAGGATCTCAAGAAGATCCTTTGATCTTTTCTACGGGGTCTGACGCTCAGTGGAACGAAAAC
TCACGTTAAGGGATTTTGGTCATGAGATTATCAAAAAGGATCTTCACCTAGATCCTTTTAAATTAAAAAT
GAAGTTTTAAATCAATCTAAAGTATATATGAGTAAACTTGGTCTGACAGTTACCAATGCTTAATCAGTGA
GGCACCTATCTCAGCGATCTGTCTATTTCGTTCATCCATAGTTGCCTGACTCCCCGTCGTGTAGATAACT
ACGATACGGGAGGGCTTACCATCTGGCCCCAGTGCTGCAATGATACCGCGAGACCCACGCTCACCGGCTC
CAGATTTATCAGCAATAAACCAGCCAGCCGGAAGGGCCGAGCGCAGAAGTGGTCCTGCAACTTTATCCGC
CTCCATCCAGTCTATTAATTGTTGCCGGGAAGCTAGAGTAAGTAGTTCGCCAGTTAATAGTTTGCGCAAC
GTTGTTGCCATTGCTACAGGCATCGTGGTGTCACGCTCGTCGTTTGGTATGGCTTCATTCAGCTCCGGTT
CCCAACGATCAAGGCGAGTTACATGATCCCCCATGTTGTGCAAAAAAGCGGTTAGCTCCTTCGGTCCTCC
GATCGTTGTCAGAAGTAAGTTGGCCGCAGTGTTATCACTCATGGTTATGGCAGCACTGCATAATTCTCTT
ACTGTCATGCCATCCGTAAGATGCTTTTCTGTGACTGGTGAGTACTCAACCAAGTCATTCTGAGAATAGT
GTATGCGGCGACCGAGTTGCTCTTGCCCGGCGTCAATACGGGATAATACCGCGCCACATAGCAGAACTTT
AAAAGTGCTCATCATTGGAAAACGTTCTTCGGGGCGAAAACTCTCAAGGATCTTACCGCTGTTGAGATCC
AGTTCGATGTAACCCACTCGTGCACCCAACTGATCTTCAGCATCTTTTACTTTCACCAGCGTTTCTGGGT
GAGCAAAAACAGGAAGGCAAAATGCCGCAAAAAAGGGAATAAGGGCGACACGGAAATGTTGAATACTCAT
ACTCTTCCTTTTTCAATATTATTGAAGCATTTATCAGGGTTATTGTCTCATGAGCGGATACATATTTGAA
TGTATTTAGAAAAATAAACAAATAGGGGTTCCGCGCACATTTCCCCGAAAAGTG
Features (pLannotate 1.2.2; 21 found; start..end, strand, type, name):
      7..228     -  rep_origin     M13 ori (fragment) (sequence partly withheld): M13 bacteriophage origin of replication; arrow indicates direction of (+) strand synthesis
    228..515     +  CDS            tyr (fragment) (sequence partly withheld): TYRO_ORYLA - Also known as tyro. Experimental evidence at transcript level: Swiss-Prot protein existence level 2. This is a copper-containing oxidase that functions in the formation of pigments such as melanins and other polyphenolic compounds. From Oryzias latipes (Japanese rice fish) (Japanese killifish).
   1097..1117    +  protein_bind   attB4: mutant version of attB; core recombination site for the Gateway® BP reaction BP Clonase™
   2025..2041    -  promoter       copia promoter (fragment): strong promoter from the Drosophila transposable element copia (Sinclair et al., 1986)
   5093..5113    +  protein_bind   attB1: mutant version of attB; core recombination site for the Gateway® BP reaction BP Clonase™
   5123..5818    +  CDS            mKate2: mKate2 is a basic (constitutively fluorescent) red fluorescent protein published in 2009, derived from Entacmaea quadricolor. It is reported to be a rapidly-maturing monomer with moderate acid sensitivity.
   5823..5843    -  protein_bind   attB2: mutant version of attB; core recombination site for the Gateway® BP reaction BP Clonase™
   5846..6415    +  CDS            CDC42: CDC42_BOVIN - Experimental evidence at protein level: Swiss-Prot protein existence level 1. Plasma membrane-associated small GTPase which cycles between an active GTP-bound and an inactive GDP-bound state. In active state binds to a variety of effector proteins to regulate cellular responses. Involved in epithelial cell polarization processes. Regulates the bipolar attachment of spindle microtubules to kinetochores before chromosome congression in metaphase. Regulates cell migration. In neurons, plays a role in the extension and maintenance of the formation of filopodia, thin and actin-rich su
   6419..6439    -  protein_bind   attB3: mutant version of attB; core recombination site for the Gateway® BP reaction BP Clonase™
   6443..6463    +  CDS            lacZα (fragment): LacZα fragment of β-galactosidase; lacZ fragment
   6479..6613    -  polyA_signal   SV40 poly(A) signal: SV40 polyadenylation signal
   6636..6719    -  CDS            large T antigen (fragment): large T antigen from SV40 (simian virus 40)
   7285..7325    -  misc_feature   MCS (fragment): pBluescript multiple cloning site
   7338..7356    -  promoter       T3 promoter: promoter for bacteriophage T3 RNA polymerase
   7401..7417    -  protein_bind   lac operator: The lac repressor binds to the lac operator to inhibit transcription in E. coli. This inhibition can be relieved by adding lactose or isopropyl-β-D-thiogalactopyranoside (IPTG). lac repressor encoded by lacI
   7425..7455    -  promoter       lac promoter: promoter for the E. coli lac operon
   7470..7491    -  protein_bind   CAP binding site: CAP binding activates transcription in the presence of cAMP. E. coli catabolite activator protein
   7504..7596    -  CDS            lacI (fragment): lac repressor; lacI; The lac repressor binds to the lac operator to inhibit transcription in E. coli. This inhibition can be relieved by adding lactose or isopropyl-β-D-thiogalactopyranoside (IPTG).
   7779..8367    -  rep_origin     ori: high-copy-number ColE1/pMB1/pBR322/pUC origin of replication
   8538..9398    -  CDS            AmpR: β-lactamase; bla; confers resistance to ampicillin, carbenicillin, and related antibiotics
   9399..9503    -  promoter       AmpR promoter: bla
