>Addgene plasmid #109531 | actc1b-mKate2-CDC42 | addgene full sequence | sequence record 220533 | Addgene NGS Result
GCAAGTTTGTACAAAAAAGCAGGCTGCCACCATGGTGAGCGAGCTGATTAAGGAGAACATGCACATGAAG
CTGTACATGGAGGGCACCGTGAACAACCACCACTTCAAGTGCACATCCGAGGGCGAAGGCAAGCCCTACG
AGGGCACCCAGACCATGAGAATCAAGGCGGTCGAGGGCGGCCCTCTCCCCTTCGCCTTCGACATCCTGGC
TACCAGCTTCATGTACGGCAGCAAAACCTTCATCAACCACACCCAGGGCATCCCCGACTTCTTTAAGCAG
TCCTTCCCCGAGGGCTTCACATGGGAGAGAGTCACCACATACGAAGACGGGGGCGTGCTGACCGCTACCC
AGGACACCAGCCTCCAGGACGGCTGCCTCATCTACAACGTCAAGATCAGAGGGGTGAACTTCCCATCCAA
CGGCCCTGTGATGCAGAAGAAAACACTCGGCTGGGAGGCCTCCACCGAGACCCTGTACCCCGCTGACGGC
GGCCTGGAAGGCAGAGCCGACATGGCCCTGAAGCTCGTGGGCGGGGGCCACCTGATCTGCAACTTGAAGA
CCACATACAGATCCAAGAAACCCGCTAAGAACCTCAAGATGCCCGGCGTCTACTATGTGGACAGAAGACT
GGAAAGAATCAAGGAGGCCGACAAAGAGACCTACGTCGAGCAGCACGAGGTGGCTGTGGCCAGATACTGC
GACCTCCCTAGCAAACTGGGGCACAGAGACCCAGCTTTCTTGTACAAAGTGGCTCAGACGATCAAGTGCG
TCGTTGTTGGTGATGGTGCAGTGGGTAAAACCTGTCTATTAATCTCCTATACAACTAATAAATTCCCCTC
CGAATATGTACCAACGGTCTTTGATAACTATGCAGTTACGGTTATGATTGGTGGTGAGCCGTACACCCTG
GGGCTGTTTGATACTGCAGGTCAGGAAGATTACGATAGATTACGACCCCTGAGTTACCCTCAGACAGATG
TCTTCTTAGTCTGTTTCTCAGTTGTTTCGCCTTCTTCATTTGAAAACGTCAAAGAAAAGTGGGTACCCGA
GATCACCCACCACTGTCCAAAGACCCCTTTCCTGCTGGTGGGGACGCAGATTGATCTGAGAGATGATCCT
TCTACTATCGAAAAGCTTGCCAAGAACAAACAGAAACCCATCACTCCAGAGACGGCAGAGAAGCTGGCCC
GCGATCTGAAGGCTGTCAAATACGTGGAATGCTCCGTTCTGACGCAGAAAGGCCTAAAGAACGTATTTGA
TGAGGCGATTTTGGCAGCCCTGGAGCCCCCAGAGCCCAAGAAGAAGCGTAAATGTGTGCTGCTATGACAA
CTTTATTATACATAGTTGATAATTCACTGGCCGTCGTTTTACGGTACCATCGATGATGATCCAGACATGA
TAAGATACATTGATGAGTTTGGACAAACCACAACTAGAATGCAGTGAAAAAAATGCTTTATTTGTGAAAT
TTGTGATGCTATTGCTTTATTTGTAACCATTATAAGCTGCAATAAACAAGTTAACAACAACAATTGCATT
CATTTTATGTTTCAGGTTCAGGGGGAGGTGTGGGAGGTTTTTTAAAGCAAGTAAAACCTCTACAAATGTG
GTATGGCTGATTATGATCCTCTAGATCAGATCTGCGAAGATACGGCCACGGGTGCTCTTGATCCTGTGGC
TGATTTTGGACTGTGCTGCTCGCAGCTGCTGATGAATCACATACTTCCTCCATTTTCTTCCACTGATTGA
CTGTTATAATTTCCCTAATTTCCAGGTCAAGGTGCTGTGCATTGTGGTAATAGATGTGACATGACGTCAC
TTCCAAAGGACCAATGAACATGTCTGACCAATTTCATATAATGTGAAAACGATTTTCATAGGCAGAATAA
ATAACATTTAAATTAAACTGGGCATCAGCGCAATTCAATTGGTTTGGTAATAGCAAGGGAAAATAGAATG
AAGTGATCTCCAAAAAATAAGTACTTTTTGACTGTAAATAAAATTGTAAGGAGTAAAAAGTACTTTTTTT
TCTAAAAAAATGTAATTAAGTAAAAGTAAAAGTATTGATTTTTAATTGTACTCAAGTAAAGTAAAAATCC
CCAAAAATAATACTTAAGTACAGTAATCAAGTAAAATTACTCAAGTACTTTACACCTCTGGTTCTTGACC
CCCTACCTTCAGCAAGCCCAGCAGATCCACTAGTTCTAGAGCGGCCGCCACCGCGGTGGAGCTCCAGCTT
TTGTTCCCTTTAGTGAGGGTTAATTGCGCGCTTGGCGTAATCATGGTCATAGCTGTTTCCTGTGTGAAAT
TGTTATCCGCTCACAATTCCACACAACATACGAGCCGGAAGCATAAAGTGTAAAGCCTGGGGTGCCTAAT
GAGTGAGCTAACTCACATTAATTGCGTTGCGCTCACTGCCCGCTTTCCAGTCGGGAAACCTGTCGTGCCA
GCTGCATTAATGAATCGGCCAACGCGCGGGGAGAGGCGGTTTGCGTATTGGGCGCTCTTCCGCTTCCTCG
CTCACTGACTCGCTGCGCTCGGTCGTTCGGCTGCGGCGAGCGGTATCAGCTCACTCAAAGGCGGTAATAC
GGTTATCCACAGAATCAGGGGATAACGCAGGAAAGAACATGTGAGCAAAAGGCCAGCAAAAGGCCAGGAA
CCGTAAAAAGGCCGCGTTGCTGGCGTTTTTCCATAGGCTCCGCCCCCCTGACGAGCATCACAAAAATCGA
CGCTCAAGTCAGAGGTGGCGAAACCCGACAGGACTATAAAGATACCAGGCGTTTCCCCCTGGAAGCTCCC
TCGTGCGCTCTCCTGTTCCGACCCTGCCGCTTACCGGATACCTGTCCGCCTTTCTCCCTTCGGGAAGCGT
GGCGCTTTCTCATAGCTCACGCTGTAGGTATCTCAGTTCGGTGTAGGTCGTTCGCTCCAAGCTGGGCTGT
GTGCACGAACCCCCCGTTCAGCCCGACCGCTGCGCCTTATCCGGTAACTATCGTCTTGAGTCCAACCCGG
TAAGACACGACTTATCGCCACTGGCAGCAGCCACTGGTAACAGGATTAGCAGAGCGAGGTATGTAGGCGG
TGCTACAGAGTTCTTGAAGTGGTGGCCTAACTACGGCTACACTAGAAGAACAGTATTTGGTATCTGCGCT
CTGCTGAAGCCAGTTACCTTCGGAAAAAGAGTTGGTAGCTCTTGATCCGGCAAACAAACCACCGCTGGTA
GCGGTGGTTTTTTTGTTTGCAAGCAGCAGATTACGCGCAGAAAAAAAGGATCTCAAGAAGATCCTTTGAT
CTTTTCTACGGGGTCTGACGCTCAGTGGAACGAAAACTCACGTTAAGGCATTTTGGTCATGAGATTATCA
AAAAGGATCTTCACCTAGATCCTTTTAAATTAAAAATGAAGTTTTAAATCAATCTAAAGTATATATGAGT
AAACTTGGTCTGACAGTTACCAATGCTTAATCAGTGAGGCACCTATCTCAGCGATCTGTCTATTTCGTTC
ATCCATAGTTGCCTGACTCCCCGTCGTGTAGATAACTACGATACGGGAGGGCTTACCATCTGGCCCCAGT
GCTGCAATGATACCGCGAGACCCACGCTCACCGGCTCCAGATTTATCAGCAATAAACCAGCCAGCCGGAA
GGGCCGAGCGCAGAAGTGGTCCTGCAACTTTATCCGCCTCCATCCAGTCTATTAATTGTTGCCGGGAAGC
TAGAGTAAGTAGTTCGCCAGTTAATAGTTTGCGCAACGTTGTTGCCATTGCTACAGGCATCGTGGTGTCA
CGCTCGTCGTTTGGTATGGCTTCATTCAGCTCCGGTTCCCAACGATCAAGGCGAGTTACATGATCCCCCA
TGTTGTGCAAAAAAGCGGTTAGCTCCTTCGGTCCTCCGATCGTTGTCAGAAGTAAGTTGGCCGCAGTGTT
ATCACTCATGGTTATGGCAGCACTGCATAATTCTCTTACTGTCATGCCATCCGTAAGATGCTTTTCTGTG
ACTGGTGAGTACTCAACCAAGTCATTCTGAGAATAGTGTATGCGGCGACCGAGTTGCTCTTGCCCGGCGT
CAATACGGGATAATACCGCGCCACATAGCAGAACTTTAAAAGTGCTCATCATTGGAAAACGTTCTTCGGG
GCGAAAACTCTCAAGGATCTTACCGCTGTTGAGATCCAGTTCGATGTAACCCACTCGTGCACCCAACTGA
TCTTCAGCATCTTTTACTTTCACCAGCGTTTCTGGGTGAGCAAAAACAGGAAGGCAAAATGCCGCAAAAA
AGGGAATAAGGGCGACACGGAAATGTTGAATACTCATACTCTTCCTTTTTCAATATTATTGAAGCATTTA
TCAGGGTTATTGTCTCATGAGCGGATACATATTTGAATGTATTTAGAAAAATAAACAAATAGGGGTTCCG
CGCACATTTCCCCGAAAAGTGCCACCTAAATTGTAAGCGTTAATATTTTGTTAAAATTCGCGTTAAATTT
TTGTTAAATCAGCTCATTTTTTAACCAATAGGCCGAAATCGGCAAAATCCCTTATAAATCAAAAGAATAG
ACCGAGATAGGGT
[37 nt withheld, positions 4564-4600]
AAAGAACGTGGACTCCAACGTCAAAGG
[32 nt withheld, positions 4628-4659]
GCTGGCTAAGAACTCATCAGCCTCCCCGGTCCATCTACCCACGTACCAATGCACCAATTGGCCACAATGA
CGGCTACTACATGGTGCCATTCCTTCCTCTTTATAGGAATGGAGACTACCTCCTGTCCAACAATGCTCTT
GGATACGAGTACGCCTACCTGTTGGACCCAGGTCATTGCACAACACCAGAAATGCCCTCTGATCTGCAAA
AGACGTGAATATCTGTTCAGACACCCATATCCACTCTGTTCCACACAGGTCAGAGGTTTGTCCAGGAGTT
CTTGACAGAGGTGTAAAAAGTACTCAAAAATTTTACTCAAGTGAAAGTACAAGTACTTAGGGAAAATTTT
ACTCAATTAAAAGTAAAAGTATCTGGCTAGAATCTTACTTGAGTAAAAGTAAAAAAGTACTCCATTAAAA
TTGTACTTGAGTATTAAGGAAGTAAAAGTAAAAGCAAGAAAGAAAACTAGAGATTCTTGTTTAAGCTTTT
AATCTCAAAAAACATTAAATGAAATGCATACAAGGTTTTATCCTGCTTTAGAACTGTTTGTATTTAATTA
TCAAACTATAAGACAGACAATCTAATGCCAGTACACGCTACTCAAAGTTGTAAAACCTCAGATTTAACTT
CAGTAGAAGCTGATTCTCAAAATTGTTAGTGTCAAGCCTAGCTCTTTTGGGGCTGAAAAGCAATCCTGCA
GTGCTGAAAAGCCTCTCACAGGCAGCCGATGCGGGAAGAGGTGTATTAGTCTTGATAGAGAGGCTGCAAA
TAGCAGGAAACGTGAGCAGAGACTCCCTGGTGTCTGAAACACAGGCCAGATGGGCCCTCGAGCAGGAAAC
AGCTATGACCATGATTACGCCAAGCTATCAACTTTGTATAGAAAAGTTGGCACGCGCAGATTCCGTGTGG
GCCTGGTAATATCTTACCATTTTAAGCTATTTTAAGATTAGGGAAAAAAATTAAATAAAACTACTTTAAA
ATTACTTTCCTTAAAAAGCAACATATTTATTTAGTTTTTGTTTAACTGGCTCAAGATTGTAATATTTTAC
TTTTACATGTTTTTTTAAGTACCTAAATGTGTTCAAAAGTAAAGTATGTTATTGTTTTTTTTTTTTAATG
TTAGCTAAGCTTTAAATTGTAATATATTACTTTTAAAAGTGACTTTTTAAAAATGTAAATAAAAAAGTAA
CTATAAATGTGTAATGCATGTTATTTCTGTGGGTTTTTAATTTTCATCTCAACTGGGCTTACAATTTTAA
CATAATAAAAATCAAATCAAATCAAATCAGGCCCTTATTTGTCACATACACTCTTGTATACTGAAATAAA
CTAAATGTTGAGAAAAATTTAAATACACCAAAATAACGCATACCTTTTTTGTAATTACCTAAGTAAAACA
TTTAGTTCCTTTTTTAAGTGACTCAAGATTGTAATCTATTAATTGTAAAAGATAAAACTAGTGATCAATC
TGACGTGCTTCTATGCAGCCTGTGAGATTAATTGTGATGTTTAATTATTAAACAATTTAAATGGATCAAA
CATTTCACATGTGCTTATTGTGTCCAACAAAACCAGCAGAAGCACTTAAAAATATTGCATGACAACATGA
GTTTTTAATGTAAATTATATATACTTCCTAAACGAAGTTAATCATATTTCTAAAATAATAATGTCATTGA
AATATTTAAATAAATGATAAGCTTTAGTTGATTCAACATAAAATTGAAAGCAATAAGGACTTTTTTTTTT
TACAGCGGTGAAGCAAAAGCATGTAATAATCATATAATATAATAAATAAATAAATAAATAATGGCTCTTG
GTGCAAATATGAACACTTTAAATAAATATAGAATAAATATGATCAATAAGTCATAACGATGTGTTTTATG
TTGATTATAATTTAAACATGTTTCTAACGCAAGTTTTAAAAACTGTTTTAAAGTATTATTTTAAGTTATA
AGATCAATTTGACTCAACATTTTGTAGTGAAAATATGTTGTGTAAAATTAATATAATATACACTATAAAA
ATGCAGGGTTCCACACAATACATTAATGTTGTCCCAACACAAATCGATTAAGTTAACAAATATATGTGGA
TTGAACATAAAAAATTAAGTTGTCCCAATGAAATCTCAAGAATTGTGTTGTTTCAGCTCATTTTAAATAA
GTAGTTTTAACAAGTAAAAAATAACATATTTTTGAGTGTGTATATATATATATTACAAAATATAATAATA
TAAAATGTAAAAGATATAAACCATGCTACATATATTTAAGAGCTATTTTGCACATTACTTTTTTGCAAGC
CATTTTAGTGTTTTTTTTACAAATATATATTAGCTAAATATACAATATCTTAAATATACAATTAATCAGA
CATGCAATTAATGCATTTAACCTACATAAAAATACATGATCAACATATGTTTTATGCTGATTACAACTAA
ATCAAACGTAATGAAATTAATTTATAAAAGCGATTTAAATATGTCAATATTTTAAGTTAAAATCACTTGA
AACCTACTATAAATGAACTTAAATTAAAAAAATCTCCTTTAATTCCAATGCAACAGTGTTGTTTTTTCAG
CTGAGGACCCCCGGTGCAGATGGTTGGCCCCCGGCCCGCTATTCTAAGGAAGCCTTTCTTAATTTTAGGG
CGGCGCTGCATGCGCTCAGATCAGATTCACGGGTGGAGAGGGTTATTTTCTCTTTTTTATTTTTTCTTGC
CTGCTCATATTTGGGCCTGTGTGAACCCCAGGCTCCGCCTCGGCCCCCAGGAGCCGCTCTTATTTAAAGG
GGATCCTCGCCTTCAGTCTTCGTCCCAGTGGAAGCATCAGTCTTGTGATAACAACTTGGTGAGTCCTACA
GACCAGCGCTCGACTCTAGGCTTTAAATGCATTGATTTCTCTGGATTAGCTACCGGGAGAGTTTTAACTT
TGCTTATTAGTCTTGTGCTCGAACTGCTAGGTTTAAAGAGTGTTTTCTCTAATGCATGCATGAAGCGACA
GCTGAAAACCAGAAATAGAGCGTTTGTCCTCCTGTTAAACTCTAGCCTTTCTTTGGCATTTGTCAGTCCG
AGTCTTCAGCTGCCGGCAGGAGATTGGGTTTCAGTAACACTTGCTGAGCACAAACTACACGTGCTTTCTT
CAGATTTAATTCATTATTAATCATTCTAGATTTAAATGATGTTCTTACTCATTGCTGATTATTTTAGCCT
TGCGGAGCAGATTAAATGAGCACGTGTTTCATTAAGATTGATTTAAATATAATTAATATTTCACCACTGT
AGTTTTAAAATTGCCTTCTAAGTCATGGTTGATTTTTAATAGGTATCGGCTCTAATTAGATTACTATTTT
GGTTTTTAAATGTTATTTCTATTTCATTTGTAGGCTCGTTTTTAATGTGATTTTATTAGATTCTAGTTTT
AAAATCATCTCTTAGCCTTAATGAGCAGACTGAATGAACATGTTTCATTAAGATTAACTTCATTATAATG
AATTATTTAATCATTCTAGTGGGTTATAAATCAGCTCTATTTAAATTAATTGTCGTGTTTATTTCTATTT
AATTTTTGATTATTTTTTCAGGGTCGTTTTTATGTGATTTTTTCCCGTTTCTAATTTTAAACTAATTGTT
TGATTTTTATATGATTCGACTCTTTTTAAATGAATTGTTTTGCTTTTTTTATTGAGCATATATATATTAT
ACAATTTCAATCAACAATTGTTGTGCTTTTTAAATGTTGTTTCTATTTCATTTCTAGGGTCGATTTTATT
CGATTCTAGTTTTAAAATCGTGATTTTTAACTTCTAACCTTACTGAGCAGACTGAATGAACATGTTTCAT
CAAGATTAACTTCATTATAGTTAATTATTGAATCGTGCTAGTGGTTTATAAATCAGCTCTATTTAAATTA
ATCATCATCATTATTTCTATTTAATTTTTATTATTTCTTTAGGATTATTTTTATGTGATTTTTTTCACGT
TCTAGTTTTAAACTCAATGCTCATTACTGCTCACCCTTGCTGAGCAGTCTTTCGTTAAGATTAAATTAAT
TAATAACCATTCTAGTTTTAAAACAGTGTCTTAAGGCATAGCTGATATTTTACAAGTTTACTATTTAATA
TATCTCCTTTCTTTTTTTAGGGTCGATTTCATCTGATTTGATTAATTTTTATTATCTTCACTAAGCTTTT
TGTTCTAGGTTTTATTCTCAGTATTATTACTGTTATATTTGAACTGAATTTCTCCTCATAGTTTATTCAT
TTTATTTATTTATTTTTTGTTTATTCGCTATTTTGTATTTTAGTTTTTAATTAGAAATTTTATTAGAATC
GTTTTGAACTAGTTTTTATGCACTCTAACATTAATATTAAATCATAACTATTATTTTTATTATAATTTAT
TTGTGTTTATCTTTTTGTGTAGCTTTCATGTGTTTTTATTTTAGTTTTATTATGTTTGCATTGAATTTTT
TGGACTAGTTTATATAACGATATACAGAAAAGCCATGACAACAAATGTTTTTATAATACCTATTAAGTAT
AAGCTAATCAGATTTCCACTATTCTGTTCAAAGTTAACATTATTAGCCATTCTGATGGATCATTTGACAT
TTGTCATATGTCTTTATGAACACTGCTCTTTCAGATGCCACTTTTAAAGCTGTTTTTTACAGTAAATGAA
CGTTTATTATTATGACATTATTTCCTAAGGCCTCTAGAGTACAGCAGGATGTGGCGTGTGCATTACCGTG
TAATTATGCTGACTGTAAATGTGCATTTATAGACTGTCAGCATGTCTGACTGTGCGCTGTTGTGATTGGT
CCTGCACAGACCAAG
Features (pLannotate 1.2.2; 21 found; start..end, strand, type, name):
      2..22      +  protein_bind   attB1: mutant version of attB; core recombination site for the Gateway® BP reaction BP Clonase™
     32..727     +  CDS            mKate2: mKate2 is a basic (constitutively fluorescent) red fluorescent protein published in 2009, derived from Entacmaea quadricolor. It is reported to be a rapidly-maturing monomer with moderate acid sensitivity.
    732..752     -  protein_bind   attB2: mutant version of attB; core recombination site for the Gateway® BP reaction BP Clonase™
    755..1324    +  CDS            CDC42: CDC42_BOVIN - Experimental evidence at protein level: Swiss-Prot protein existence level 1. Plasma membrane-associated small GTPase which cycles between an active GTP-bound and an inactive GDP-bound state. In active state binds to a variety of effector proteins to regulate cellular responses. Involved in epithelial cell polarization processes. Regulates the bipolar attachment of spindle microtubules to kinetochores before chromosome congression in metaphase. Regulates cell migration. In neurons, plays a role in the extension and maintenance of the formation of filopodia, thin and actin-rich su
   1328..1348    -  protein_bind   attB3: mutant version of attB; core recombination site for the Gateway® BP reaction BP Clonase™
   1352..1372    +  CDS            lacZα (fragment): LacZα fragment of β-galactosidase; lacZ fragment
   1388..1522    -  polyA_signal   SV40 poly(A) signal: SV40 polyadenylation signal
   1545..1628    -  CDS            large T antigen (fragment): large T antigen from SV40 (simian virus 40)
   2194..2234    -  misc_feature   MCS (fragment): pBluescript multiple cloning site
   2247..2265    -  promoter       T3 promoter: promoter for bacteriophage T3 RNA polymerase
   2310..2326    -  protein_bind   lac operator: The lac repressor binds to the lac operator to inhibit transcription in E. coli. This inhibition can be relieved by adding lactose or isopropyl-β-D-thiogalactopyranoside (IPTG). lac repressor encoded by lacI
   2334..2364    -  promoter       lac promoter: promoter for the E. coli lac operon
   2379..2400    -  protein_bind   CAP binding site: CAP binding activates transcription in the presence of cAMP. E. coli catabolite activator protein
   2413..2505    -  CDS            lacI (fragment): lac repressor; lacI; The lac repressor binds to the lac operator to inhibit transcription in E. coli. This inhibition can be relieved by adding lactose or isopropyl-β-D-thiogalactopyranoside (IPTG).
   2688..3276    -  rep_origin     ori: high-copy-number ColE1/pMB1/pBR322/pUC origin of replication
   3447..4307    -  CDS            AmpR: β-lactamase; bla; confers resistance to ampicillin, carbenicillin, and related antibiotics
   4308..4412    -  promoter       AmpR promoter: bla
   4438..4659    -  rep_origin     M13 ori (fragment) (sequence partly withheld): M13 bacteriophage origin of replication; arrow indicates direction of (+) strand synthesis
   4659..4946    +  CDS            tyr (fragment) (sequence partly withheld): TYRO_ORYLA - Also known as tyro. Experimental evidence at transcript level: Swiss-Prot protein existence level 2. This is a copper-containing oxidase that functions in the formation of pigments such as melanins and other polyphenolic compounds. From Oryzias latipes (Japanese rice fish) (Japanese killifish).
   5528..5548    +  protein_bind   attB4: mutant version of attB; core recombination site for the Gateway® BP reaction BP Clonase™
   6449..6465    -  promoter       copia promoter (fragment): strong promoter from the Drosophila transposable element copia (Sinclair et al., 1986)
