[The description below was written by a language model from this plasmid's Addgene catalogue record and pLannotate feature annotations shown in this document.]
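Description:
actc1b-mKate2-CDC42 is a zebrafish expression plasmid of about 9.5 kb, made by Gateway recombination into the destination vector pDEST-actc1b-mKate2-ccdb. It is designed to produce a red-fluorescent CDC42 fusion specifically in muscle. It propagates in E. coli as a high-copy plasmid through a ColE1/pUC-type origin and is selected with ampicillin via the β-lactamase gene. Remnants of a pBluescript-type backbone are also annotated, including a lac promoter/operator, a T3 promoter, an MCS fragment and a partial M13 origin.

The payload is an open reading frame for mKate2, a monomeric, rapidly maturing red fluorescent protein, placed N-terminal to zebrafish cdc42. This gene encodes a small Rho-family GTPase that cycles between GTP- and GDP-bound states and regulates polarity and actin-based processes. The annotation tool matched this gene to its bovine homologue, while the catalogue gives the species as D. rerio. The attB sites reveal the multisite Gateway layout. A roughly 4 kb unannotated segment lies between attB4 and attB1, which is the promoter position and presumably holds the actc1b (muscle actin) regulatory sequence named in the construct, although the feature table does not label it. mKate2 sits between attB1 and attB2, CDC42 sits between attB2 and attB3, and an SV40 polyadenylation signal follows. The short medaka tyrosinase and copia promoter hits are small fragment matches whose significance the record does not explain, and no transposon arms are annotated.

The sequencing-derived and depositor records differ slightly in length but show the same features in the same order. According to the record, the plasmid is used to visualise CDC42 localisation in zebrafish muscle, and it comes from an in vivo cell biological screen related to T-tubule formation.
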