Addgene plasmid #109531: actc1b-mKate2-CDC42
Purpose: Muscle specific zebrafish expression of mKate2 fused to CDC42
Depositing lab: Rob Parton. Depositing organization: University of Queensland, Institute for Molecular Bioscience. Publication: In vivo cell biological screening identifies an endocytic capture mechanism for T-tubule formation. Hall TE, Martel N, Ariotti N, Xiong Z, Lo HP, Ferguson C, Rae J, Lim YW, Parton RG. Nat Commun. 2020 Jul 24;11(1):3711. doi: 10.1038/s41467-020-17486-w. PubMed 32709891.
Backbone
  Vector backbone: pDEST-actc1b-mKate2-ccdb
  Vector type: Zebrafish plasmids
Growth in bacteria
  Bacterial resistance: Ampicillin, 100 μg/mL
  Growth temperature: 37°C
  Growth strain: DH5alpha
  Copy number: High Copy
Gene/Insert
  Gene/Insert name: CDC42
  Species: D. rerio (zebrafish)
  Entrez Gene: cdc42 (a.k.a. cdc42a, fj62g06, wu:fb07d08, wu:fj62g06, zgc:63918)
  Tag / fusion protein: mKate2 (N terminal on insert)
  Cloning method: Gateway Cloning
Terms and licenses: Academic/Nonprofit Terms; Industry Terms: Not Available to Industry
How to cite: actc1b-mKate2-CDC42 was a gift from Rob Parton (Addgene plasmid # 109531 ; http://n2t.net/addgene:109531 ; RRID:Addgene_109531)
